Addgene plasmid #123433: TRBV7-4
Purpose: construction of TCR
Depositing lab: Catherine Wu. Depositing organization: Dana-Farber Cancer Institute. Publication: A cloning and expression system to probe T-cell receptor specificity and assess functional avidity to neoantigens. Hu Z, Anandappa AJ, Sun J, Kim J, Leet DE, Bozym DJ, Chen C, Williams L, Shukla SA, Zhang W, Tabbaa D, Steelman S, Olive O, Livak KJ, Kishi H, Muraguchi A, Guleria I, Stevens J, Lane WJ, Burkhardt UE, Fritsch EF, Neuberg D, Ott PA, Keskin DB, Hacohen N, Wu CJ. Blood. 2018 Nov 1;132(18):1911-1921. doi: 10.1182/blood-2018-04-843763. Epub 2018 Aug 27. PubMed 30150207.
Backbone
  Vector backbone: pUC57-kanamycin
  Vector type: Bacterial Expression
Growth in bacteria
  Bacterial resistance: Kanamycin, 50 μg/mL
  Growth temperature: 37°C
  Growth strain: DH5alpha
  Copy number: High Copy
Gene/Insert
  Gene/Insert name: TRBV7-4
  Species: H. sapiens (human)
  Mutation: WT
  Entrez Gene: TRBV7-4 (a.k.a. TCRBV6S8A2T, TCRBV7S4, TRBV74)
  Cloning method: Unknown
Terms and licenses: Academic/Nonprofit Terms; Industry Terms: Not Available to Industry
Depositor comments: Cloning Method: Golden Gate.
How to cite: TRBV7-4 was a gift from Catherine Wu (Addgene plasmid # 123433 ; http://n2t.net/addgene:123433 ; RRID:Addgene_123433)
