[The description below was written by a language model from this plasmid's Addgene catalogue record and pLannotate feature annotations shown in this document.]
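Description:
TRBV7-4 is a small (about 3.4 kb) bacterial cloning plasmid built on the pUC57-kanamycin backbone that stores a human T-cell receptor beta-chain variable gene segment as a modular part for assembling full TCRs. It replicates in E. coli from a high-copy ColE1/pUC-type origin and is selected with kanamycin through the aph(3')-Ia aminoglycoside phosphotransferase gene. The remaining backbone annotations are typical pUC remnants: fragments of bom, rop and lacI, plus a lac promoter, operator, CAP binding site and a truncated lacZα that flank the cloning region. Although the catalogue lists the vector type as bacterial expression, nothing in the record indicates the insert is meant to be expressed in bacteria, and no eukaryotic promoter, polyadenylation signal or viral element is annotated.

The insert is recorded as wild-type human TRBV7-4. The automated annotation labels the roughly 330 bp V-region reading frame as a fragment of TRBV7-3, which most likely reflects the high similarity among TRBV7 family members rather than a different insert, though the table alone cannot settle this. Just downstream on the same strand the annotation also finds a complete TRAC coding sequence, the constant region of the TCR alpha chain. The catalogue fields do not mention or explain this element, so its role in the assembly design is not stated.

The stated purpose is construction of TCRs, and the depositor notes Golden Gate cloning, implying that the plasmid serves as one member of a library of V-segment donors combined by type IIS restriction and ligation with other TCR pieces. The specific enzyme sites, overhangs and destination vector are not given in the record. The associated work concerns a cloning and expression system for testing TCR specificity and functional avidity toward neoantigens.
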