Features (pLannotate 1.2.2; 11 found; start..end, strand, type, name):
    137..236     +  misc_feature   bom (fragment): basis of mobility region from pBR322
    242..399     -  CDS            lacZα (fragment): LacZα fragment of β-galactosidase; lacZ fragment
    453..779     +  CDS            TRBV7-3 (fragment): TVB73_HUMAN - Experimental evidence at protein level: Swiss-Prot protein existence level 1. Probable non-functional open reading frame (ORF) of V region of the variable domain of T cell receptor (TR) beta chain (PubMed:24600447). Non-functional ORF generally cannot participate to the synthesis of a productive T cell receptor (TR) chain due to altered V-(D)-J or switch recombination and/or splicing site (at mRNA level) and/or conserved amino acid change (protein level) (PubMed:9619395). Alpha-beta T cell receptors are antigen specific receptors which are essential to the immune response and are
    842..1255    +  CDS            TRAC: TRAC_HUMAN - Also known as TCRA. Experimental evidence at protein level: Swiss-Prot protein existence level 1. Constant region of T cell receptor (TR) alpha chain (PubMed:24600447). Alpha-beta T cell receptors are antigen specific receptors which are essential to the immune response and are present on the cell surface of T lymphocytes. Recognize peptide-major histocompatibility (MH) (pMH) complexes that are displayed by antigen presenting cells (APC), a prerequisite for efficient T cell adaptive immunity against pathogens (PubMed:25493333). Binding of alpha-beta TR to pMH complex initiates TR-
   1361..1377    -  protein_bind   lac operator: The lac repressor binds to the lac operator to inhibit transcription in E. coli. This inhibition can be relieved by adding lactose or isopropyl-β-D-thiogalactopyranoside (IPTG). lac repressor encoded by lacI
   1385..1415    -  promoter       lac promoter: promoter for the E. coli lac operon
   1430..1451    -  protein_bind   CAP binding site: CAP binding activates transcription in the presence of cAMP. E. coli catabolite activator protein
   1464..1556    -  CDS            lacI (fragment): lac repressor; lacI; The lac repressor binds to the lac operator to inhibit transcription in E. coli. This inhibition can be relieved by adding lactose or isopropyl-β-D-thiogalactopyranoside (IPTG).
   1739..2327    -  rep_origin     ori: high-copy-number ColE1/pMB1/pBR322/pUC origin of replication
   2505..3314    -  CDS            KanR: aminoglycoside phosphotransferase; aph(3')-Ia; confers resistance to kanamycin in bacteria or G418 (Geneticin®) in eukaryotes
   3421..35      +  CDS            rop (fragment) (across the origin): Rop protein, which maintains plasmids at low copy number; rop
>Addgene plasmid #123433 | TRBV7-4 | addgene full sequence | sequence record 244998 | Addgene NGS Result
TCGCGCGTTTCGGTGATGACGGTGAAAACCTCTGACACATGCAGCTCCCGGAGACGGTCACAGCTTGTCT
GTAAGCGGATGCCGGGAGCAGACAAGCCCGTCAGGGCGCGTCAGCGGGTGTTGGCGGGTGTCGGGGCTGG
CTTAACTATGCGGCATCAGAGCAGATTGTACTGAGAGTGCACCATATGCGGTGTGAAATACCGCACAGAT
GCGTAAGGAGAAAATACCGCATCAGGCGCCATTCGCCATTCAGGCTGCGCAACTGTTGGGAAGGGCGATC
GGTGCGGGCCTCTTCGCTATTACGCCAGCTGGCGAAAGGGGGATGTGCTGCAAGGCGATTAAGTTGGGTA
ACGCCAGGGTTTTCCCAGTCACGACGTTGTAAAACGACGGCCAGAGAATTCGAGCTCGGTACCTCGCGAA
TACATCTAGATGGGGATCCACCGGTCGCCACCATGGGCACCAGGCTCCTCTGCTGGGTGGTCCTGGGTTT
CCTAGGGACAGATCACACAGGTGCTGGAGTCTCCCAGTCCCCAAGGTACAAAGTCGCAAAGAGGGGACGG
GATGTAGCTCTCAGGTGTGATTCAATTTCGGGTCATGTAACCCTTTATTGGTACCGACAGACCCTGGGGC
AGGGCTCAGAGGTTCTGACTTACTCCCAGAGTGATGCTCAACGAGACAAATCAGGGCGGCCCAGTGGTCG
GTTCTCTGCAGAGAGGCCTGAGAGATCCGTCTCCACTCTGAAGATCCAGCGCACAGAGCAGGGGGACTCA
GCTGTGTATGAGACCTAAGGTGGTGGTGGTTCTGGTTCTGGTTCTGGTGGTGGTTCTGGTGGTGGTCTCT
GAACCCTGACCCTGCCGTGTACCAGCTGAGAGACTCTAAATCCAGTGACAAGTCTGTCTGCCTATTCACC
GATTTTGATTCTCAAACAAATGTGTCACAAAGTAAGGATTCTGATGTGTATATCACAGACAAAACTGTGC
TAGACATGAGGTCTATGGACTTCAAGAGCAACAGTGCTGTGGCCTGGAGCAACAAATCTGACTTTGCATG
TGCAAACGCCTTCAACAACAGCATTATTCCAGAAGACACCTTCTTCCCCAGCCCAGAAAGTTCCTGTGAT
GTCAAGCTGGTCGAGAAAAGCTTTGAAACAGATACGAACCTAAACTTTCAAAACCTGTCAGTGATTGGGT
TCCGAATCCTCCTCCTGAAAGTGGCCGGGTTTAATCTGCTCATGACGCTGCGGCTGTGGTCCAGCTAAAG
CGGCCGCGTCGACAATCAAATCGGATCCCGGGCCCGTCGACTGCAGAGGCCTGCATGCAAGCTTGGTGTA
ATCATGGTCATAGCTGTTTCCTGTGTGAAATTGTTATCCGCTCACAATTCCACACAACATACGAGCCGGA
AGCATAAAGTGTAAAGCCTGGGGTGCCTAATGAGTGAGCTAACTCACATTAATTGCGTTGCGCTCACTGC
CCGCTTTCCAGTCGGGAAACCTGTCGTGCCAGCTGCATTAATGAATCGGCCAACGCGCGGGGAGAGGCGG
TTTGCGTATTGGGCGCTCTTCCGCTTCCTCGCTCACTGACTCGCTGCGCTCGGTCGTTCGGCTGCGGCGA
GCGGTATCAGCTCACTCAAAGGCGGTAATACGGTTATCCACAGAATCAGGGGATAACGCAGGAAAGAACA
TGTGAGCAAAAGGCCAGCAAAAGGCCAGGAACCGTAAAAAGGCCGCGTTGCTGGCGTTTTTCCATAGGCT
CCGCCCCCCTGACGAGCATCACAAAAATCGACGCTCAAGTCAGAGGTGGCGAAACCCGACAGGACTATAA
AGATACCAGGCGTTTCCCCCTGGAAGCTCCCTCGTGCGCTCTCCTGTTCCGACCCTGCCGCTTACCGGAT
ACCTGTCCGCCTTTCTCCCTTCGGGAAGCGTGGCGCTTTCTCATAGCTCACGCTGTAGGTATCTCAGTTC
GGTGTAGGTCGTTCGCTCCAAGCTGGGCTGTGTGCACGAACCCCCCGTTCAGCCCGACCGCTGCGCCTTA
TCCGGTAACTATCGTCTTGAGTCCAACCCGGTAAGACACGACTTATCGCCACTGGCAGCAGCCACTGGTA
ACAGGATTAGCAGAGCGAGGTATGTAGGCGGTGCTACAGAGTTCTTGAAGTGGTGGCCTAACTACGGCTA
CACTAGAAGAACAGTATTTGGTATCTGCGCTCTGCTGAAGCCAGTTACCTTCGGAAAAAGAGTTGGTAGC
TCTTGATCCGGCAAACAAACCACCGCTGGTAGCGGTGGTTTTTTTGTTTGCAAGCAGCAGATTACGCGCA
GAAAAAAAGGATCTCAAGAAGATCCTTTGATCTTTTCTACGGGGTCTGACGCTCAGTGGAACGAAAACTC
ACGTTAAGGGATTTTGGTCATGAGATTATCAAAAAGGATCTTCACCTAGATCCTTTTAAATTAAAAATGA
AGTTTTAAATCAAGCCCAATCTGAATAATGTTACAACCAATTAACCAATTCTGATTAGAAAAACTCATCG
AGCATCAAATGAAACTGCAATTTATTCATATCAGGATTATCAATACCATATTTTTGAAAAAGCCGTTTCT
GTAATGAAGGAGAAAACTCACCGAGGCAGTTCCATAGGATGGCAAGATCCTGGTATCGGTCTGCGATTCC
GACTCGTCCAACATCAATACAACCTATTAATTTCCCCTCGTCAAAAATAAGGTTATCAAGTGAGAAATCA
CCATGAGTGACGACTGAATCCGGTGAGAATGGCAAAAGTTTATGCATTTCTTTCCAGACTTGTTCAACAG
GCCAGCCATTACGCTCGTCATCAAAATCACTCGCATCAACCAAACCGTTATTCATTCGTGATTGCGCCTG
AGCGAGACGAAATACGCGATCGCTGTTAAAAGGACAATTACAAACAGGAATCGAATGCAACCGGCGCAGG
AACACTGCCAGCGCATCAACAATATTTTCACCTGAATCAGGATATTCTTCTAATACCTGGAATGCTGTTT
TTCCGGGGATCGCAGTGGTGAGTAACCATGCATCATCAGGAGTACGGATAAAATGCTTGATGGTCGGAAG
AGGCATAAATTCCGTCAGCCAGTTTAGTCTGACCATCTCATCTGTAACATCATTGGCAACGCTACCTTTG
CCATGTTTCAGAAACAACTCTGGCGCATCGGGCTTCCCATACAAGCGATAGATTGTCGCACCTGATTGCC
CGACATTATCGCGAGCCCATTTATACCCATATAAATCAGCATCCATGTTGGAATTTAATCGCGGCCTCGA
CGTTTCCCGTTGAATATGGCTCATAACACCCCTTGTATTACTGTTTATGTAAGCAGACAGTTTTATTGTT
CATGATGATATATTTTTATCTTGTGCAATGTAACATCAGAGATTTTGAGACACGGGCCAGAGCTGCA
